Addgene plasmid #211057: pBiT3.1-C_FBXW5:1-566
Purpose: Mammalian expression of full-length human FBXW5. C-terminal HiBiT tag.
Depositing lab: Cheryl Arrowsmith. Depositing organization: University of Toronto. Publication: A Target Class Ligandability Evaluation of WD40 Repeat-Containing Proteins. Ackloo S, Li F, Szewczyk M, Seitova A, Loppnau P, Zeng H, Xu J, Ahmad S, Arnautova YA, Baghaie AJ, Beldar S, Bolotokova A, Centrella PA, Chau I, Clark MA, Cuozzo JW, Dehghani-Tafti S, Disch JS, Dong A, Dumas A, Feng JA, Ghiabi P, Gibson E, Gilmer J, Goldman B, Green SR, Guie MA, Guilinger JP, Harms N, Herasymenko O, Houliston S, Hutchinson A, Kearnes S, Keefe AD, Kimani SW, Kramer T, Kutera M, Kwak HA, Lento C, Li Y, Liu J, Loup J, Machado RAC, Mulhern CJ, Perveen S, Righetto GL, Riley P, Shrestha S, Sigel EA, Silva M, Sintchak MD, Slakman BL, Taylor RD, Thompson J, Torng W, Underkoffler C, von Rechenberg M, Walsh RT, Watson I, Wilson DJ, Wolf E, Yadav M, Yazdi AK, Zhang J, Zhang Y, Santhakumar V, Edwards AM, Barsyte-Lovejoy D, Schapira M, Brown PJ, Halabelian L, Arrowsmith CH. J Med Chem. 2025 Jan 23;68(2):1092-1112. doi: 10.1021/acs.jmedchem.4c02010. Epub 2024 Nov 4. PubMed 39495097.
Backbone
  Vector backbone: pBiT3.1-C
  Backbone manufacturer: Promega
  Vector type: Mammalian Expression
  Selectable markers: Neomycin (select with G418)
Growth in bacteria
  Bacterial resistance: Kanamycin, 50 μg/mL
  Growth temperature: 37°C
  Growth strain: DH5alpha
  Copy number: High Copy
Gene/Insert
  Gene/Insert name: FBXW5:M1-R566
  Species: H. sapiens (human)
  Insert size (bp): 1698
  Mutation: wild type
  Entrez Gene: FBXW5 (a.k.a. Fbw5)
  Promoter: CMV
  Tag / fusion protein: GSSGGSSGVSGWRLFKKIS (C terminal on insert)
  Cloning method: Ligation Independent Cloning
  Sequencing primers: 5′ T7; 3′ TTGCTCAGCGGTGGCAGCAG
Resource information
  A portion of this plasmid was derived from a plasmid made by: Mammalian Gene Collection (BC014297)
Terms and licenses: Academic/Nonprofit Terms; Industry Terms: Not Available to Industry
Depositor comments: 5' Cloning Site: EcoR1 (not destroyed), 3' Cloning Site: Xho1 (not destroyed).
How to cite: pBiT3.1-C_FBXW5:1-566 was a gift from Cheryl Arrowsmith (Addgene plasmid # 211057 ; http://n2t.net/addgene:211057 ; RRID:Addgene_211057)
