[The description below was written by a language model from this plasmid's Addgene catalogue record and pLannotate feature annotations shown in this document.]
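Description:
pBiT3.1-C_FBXW5:1-566 is a mammalian expression plasmid built on Promega's pBiT3.1-C backbone, carrying full-length, wild-type human FBXW5 (residues M1 to R566; 1,698 bp) with a C-terminal HiBiT tag. The coding sequence was derived from a Mammalian Gene Collection clone and inserted by ligation-independent cloning between EcoRI and XhoI sites, both of which are retained. Transcription is driven by the CMV immediate-early enhancer and promoter, followed by a chimeric β-globin/immunoglobulin intron that generally improves mRNA processing and expression. A T7 promoter lies just upstream of the insert and serves as a sequencing primer site. An SV40 polyadenylation signal lies downstream. The HiBiT peptide is joined to the FBXW5 C-terminus through a short glycine-serine linker. It is the small fragment of a split NanoLuc luciferase and gives luminescence when complemented by the LgBiT partner, allowing sensitive quantification of the tagged protein. The small "SET1" fragment and the large T antigen fragments in the automated annotation are probably incidental matches to short stretches of vector sequence and to SV40 sequence flanking the poly(A) signals.

The 6,026 nt plasmid replicates in E. coli at high copy from a ColE1/pUC-type origin and is selected with kanamycin through the neo (nptII) gene, which is preceded by the bacterial EM7 promoter and a loxP site. The catalogue lists neomycin/G418 as the mammalian selectable marker. However, the feature table shows a separate SV40 promoter-driven blasticidin S deaminase cassette with a synthetic poly(A) signal, and no eukaryotic promoter is annotated directly upstream of neo, so the two sources do not fully agree on mammalian selection. FBXW5 is a WD40-repeat substrate receptor of SCF and CUL4-DDB1 ubiquitin ligase complexes, and the construct was deposited with a study assessing the ligandability of WD40-repeat proteins. This fits use in luminescence-based cellular assays of FBXW5 levels or ligand engagement, although the record does not name a specific assay.
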