Features (pLannotate 1.2.2; 17 found; start..end, strand, type, name):
     24..105     -  polyA_signal   SV40 poly(A) signal: SV40 polyadenylation signal
    128..211     -  CDS            large T antigen (fragment): large T antigen from SV40 (simian virus 40)
    276..641     +  enhancer       CMV enhancer: human cytomegalovirus immediate early enhancer
    643..842     +  promoter       CMV promoter: human cytomegalovirus (CMV) immediate early promoter
    981..1113    +  intron         chimeric intron: chimera between introns from human β-globin and immunoglobulin heavy chain genes
   1157..1175    +  promoter       T7 promoter: promoter for bacteriophage T7 RNA polymerase
   1243..2940    +  CDS            FBXW5: FBXW5_HUMAN - Also known as FBW5. Experimental evidence at protein level: Swiss-Prot protein existence level 1. Substrate recognition component of both SCF (SKP1-CUL1-F-box protein) and DCX (DDB1-CUL4-X-box) E3 ubiquitin-protein ligase complexes. Substrate recognition component of the SCF(FBXW5) E3 ubiquitin-protein ligase complex which mediates the ubiquitination and subsequent proteasomal degradation of SASS6 during S phase, leading to prevent centriole reduplication. The SCF(FBXW5) complex also mediates ubiquitination and degradation of actin-regulator EPS8 during G2 phase, leading to the t
   3036..3063    +  CDS            SET1 (fragment): solubility-enhancement tag derived from T7 phage gene 10B
   3089..3210    -  polyA_signal   SV40 poly(A) signal: SV40 polyadenylation signal
   3233..3301    -  CDS            large T antigen (fragment): large T antigen from SV40 (simian virus 40)
   3325..3358    +  protein_bind   loxP: Cre-mediated recombination occurs in the 8-bp core sequence (GCATACAT). Cre recombinase
   3368..3415    +  promoter       EM7 promoter: synthetic bacterial promoter&nbsp
   3447..4238    +  CDS            neo: KKA2_KLEPN - Also known as kan, nptII. Experimental evidence at protein level: Swiss-Prot protein existence level 1. Resistance to kanamycin, neomycin, paromomycin, ribostamycin, butirosin and gentamicin B. From Klebsiella pneumoniae.
   4399..4987    -  rep_origin     ori: high-copy-number ColE1/pMB1/pBR322/pUC origin of replication
   5113..5161    -  polyA_signal   poly(A) signal: synthetic polyadenylation signal
   5185..5583    -  CDS            BSD: blasticidin S deaminase; Aspergillus terreus BSD; confers resistance to blasticidin
   5614..5971    -  promoter       SV40 promoter: SV40 enhancer and early promoter
>Addgene plasmid #211057 | pBiT3.1-C_FBXW5:1-566 | addgene full sequence | sequence record 423384 | Addgene NGS Result
AAGACGCGTTAATTAAGACGTCGGCAGTGAAAAAAATGCTTTATTTGTGAAATTTGTGATGCTATTGCTT
TATTTGTAACCATTATAAGCTGCAATAAACAAGTTAACAACAACAATTGCATTCATTTTATGTTTCAGGT
TCAGGGGGAGGTGTGGGAGGTTTTTTAAAGCAAGTAAAACCTCTACAAATGTGGTATGGCTGATTATGAT
CCGCGGCCGCAATACGTCGACGTTATCAGCTGACTTCGTACGAGAGCCTAGGATTATGGCGCGCCACTAG
TTATTAATAGTAATCAATTACGGGGTCATTAGTTCATAGCCCATATATGGAGTTCCGCGTTACATAACTT
ACGGTAAATGGCCCGCCTGGCTGACCGCCCAACGACCCCCGCCCATTGACGTCAATAATGACGTATGTTC
CCATAGTAACGCCAATAGGGACTTTCCATTGACGTCAATGGGTGGAGTATTTACGGTAAACTGCCCACTT
GGCAGTACATCAAGTGTATCATATGCCAAGTCCGCCCCCTATTGACGTCAATGACGGTAAATGGCCCGCC
TGGCATTATGCCCAGTACATGACCTTACGGGACTTTCCTACTTGGCAGTACATCTACGTATTAGTCATCG
CTATTACCATGGTGATGCGGTTTTGGCAGTACACCAATGGGCGTGGATAGCGGTTTGACTCACGGGGATT
TCCAAGTCTCCACCCCATTGACGTCAATGGGAGTTTGTTTTGGCACCAAAATCAACGGGACTTTCCAAAA
TGTCGTAATAACCCCGCCCCGTTGACGCAAATGGGCGGTAGGCGTGTACGGTGGGAGGTCTATATAAGCA
GAGCTGGTTTAGTGAACCGTCAGATCACTAGAATCTTTATTGCGGTAGTTTATCACAGTTAAATTGCTAA
CGCAGTCAGTGCTTCTGACACAACAGTCTCGAACTTAAGCTGCAGAAGTTGGTCGTGAGGCACTGGGCAG
GTAAGTATCAAGGTTACAAGACAGGTTTAAGGAGACCAATAGAAACTGGGCTTGTCGAGACAGAGAAGAC
TCTTGCGTTTCTGATAGGCACCTATTGGTCTTACTGACATCCACTTTGCCTTTCTCTCCACAGGTGTCCA
CTCCCAGTTCAATTACAGCTCTTAAGGCTAGAGTATTAATACGACTCACTATAGGGGCGATCGCAACAAG
CTTCGGGAAGATCTGGAGCTAGCGGCGGGGGATCCGGTGGGAATTCGACACCATGGACGAGGGCGGCACG
CCCCTGCTCCCCGACAGCCTGGTCTACCAGATCTTCCTGAGCCTGGGCCCGGCCGACGTGCTGGCCGCCG
GGCTGGTGTGCCGCCAATGGCAGGCCGTGTCGCGGGACGAGTTCCTGTGGAGGGAGCAGTTCTACCGCTA
CTACCAGGTGGCCCGCGACGTGCCCCGACACCCAGCGGCCATGTCCTGGTACGAGGAGTTCCAGCGGCTG
TATGACACGGTGCCCTGCGTGGAGGTGCAGACGCTGCGGGAACACACAGACCAGGTCCTGCACCTCAGCT
TCTCCCATTCCGGGTACCAGTTCGCGTCCTGCTCCAAGGACTGCACTGTGAAGATCTGGAGCAACGACCT
GACCATCTCGCTGCTGCACAGCGCGGACATGCGGCCCTACAACTGGAGCTACACCCAGTTCTCCCAGTTC
AACAAGGACGACTCGCTACTGCTGGCCTCGGGGGTGTTCCTGGGGCCGCACAACTCCTCATCCGGCGAGA
TTGCTGTCATCAGCCTAGACTCCTTCGCGCTGCTGTCCCGCGTGCGGAACAAGCCCTATGACGTGTTTGG
CTGTTGGCTCACCGAGACCAGCCTCATCTCGGGGAACCTGCACCGCATCGGAGATATCACCTCCTGCTCG
GTGCTGTGGCTCAACAATGCCTTCCAGGATGTGGAGTCAGAGAACGTCAACGTGGTGAAGCGGCTGTTCA
AGATCCAGAACCTCAATGCCAGCACCGTCCGCACGGTGATGGTGGCCGACTGCAGCCGCTTCGACAGCCC
TGACCTGCTGCTGGAAGCCGGTGACCCGGCCACGTCCCCCTGCCGCATCTTTGACCTGGGCAGCGACAAC
GAGGAGGTGGTGGCTGGCCCGGCCCCCGCCCACGCCAAGGAGGGCTTGCGGCACTTTCTGGACCGCGTGC
TGGAGGGGCGGGCGCAGCCACAGCTGTCGGAGCGCATGCTAGAGACCAAGGTGGCCGAGCTGCTGGCCCA
GGGCCACACCAAGCCACCCGAGCGCAGTGCCACAGGCGCCAAGAGCAAGTACCTCATCTTCACCACTGGC
TGCCTCACCTACTCCCCACACCAGATCGGCATCAAGCAGATCCTGCCACACCAGATGACCACGGCAGGGC
CCGTGCTGGGTGAGGGCCGGGGCTCCGATGCCTTCTTCGACGCGCTGGACCACGTCATAGACATACACGG
ACACATCATCGGCATGGGCCTGTCGCCCGACAACAGGTACCTGTACGTGAACAGCCGCGCCTGGCCCAAC
GGTGCGGTGGTGGCCGACCCCATGCAGCCGCCACCAATCGCGGAGGAGATTGACCTGCTGGTGTTCGACC
TCAAGACCATGCGGGAGGTGAGGCGGGCTCTGCGTGCGCACCGCGCCTACACGCCCAACGACGAGTGCTT
CTTCATCTTCCTGGACGTCAGCAGGGACTTCGTGGCCAGCGGGGCGGAGGACCGGCACGGCTACATCTGG
GACCGCCACTACAACATCTGTCTGGCCAGGCTGCGGCACGAGGATGTGGTCAACTCAGTGGTCTTCAGTC
CCCAGGAGCAGGAGCTGCTGCTCACGGCCAGCGACGACGCCACCATCAAAGCCTGGCGCTCCCCACGCAC
CATGCGCGTCCTCCAGGCACCTCGCCCACGGCCTCGCACCTTCTTCTCCTGGCTTGCCAGCCAGAGGCGC
GGCTCGAGCGGTGGGAGCTCCGGTGTGAGCGGCTGGCGGCTGTTCAAGAAGATTAGCTAAGTTTAAACGG
CCGCGACTCTAGACTGCAGGCATGCAAGCTGATTTGGCTGCTGCCACCGCTGAGCAAGGCCGCTTCGAGC
AGACATGATAAGATACATTGATGAGTTTGGACAAACCACAACTAGAATGCAGTGAAAAAAATGCTTTATT
TGTGAAATTTGTGATGCTATTGCTTTATTTGTAACCATTATAAGCTGCAATAAACAAGTTAACAACAACA
ATTGCATTCATTTTATGTTTCAGGTTCAGGGGGAGATGTGGGAGGTTTTTTTAAGCAAGTAAAACCTCTA
CAAATGTGGTAAAATCTTAATTAAGACTTCTAATATAACTTCGTATAGCATACATTATACGAAGTTATGG
TTCCACTGTTGACAATTAATCATCGGCATAGTATATCGGCATAGTATAATACGACAAGGTGAGGAACTAA
ACCCAGGAGGCAGATCATGATTGAACAAGATGGATTGCACGCAGGTTCTCCGGCCGCTTGGGTGGAGAGG
CTATTCGGCTATGACTGGGCACAACAGACAATCGGCTGCTCTGATGCCGCCGTGTTCCGGCTGTCAGCGC
AGGGGCGCCCGGTTCTTTTTGTCAAGACCGACCTGTCCGGTGCCCTGAATGAACTGCAGGACGAGGCAGC
GCGGCTATCGTGGCTGGCCACGACGGGCGTTCCTTGCGCAGCTGTGCTCGACGTTGTCACTGAAGCGGGA
AGGGACTGGCTGCTATTGGGCGAAGTGCCGGGGCAGGATCTCCTGTCATCTCACCTTGCTCCTGCCGAGA
AAGTATCCATCATGGCTGATGCAATGCGGCGGCTGCATACGCTTGATCCGGCTACCTGCCCATTCGACCA
CCAAGCGAAACATCGCATCGAGCGAGCACGTACTCGGATGGAAGCCGGTCTTGTCGATCAGGATGATCTG
GACGAAGAGCATCAGGGGCTCGCGCCAGCCGAACTGTTCGCCAGGCTCAAGGCGCGCATGCCCGACGGCG
AGGATCTCGTCGTGACCCATGGCGATGCCTGCTTGCCGAATATCATGGTGGAAAATGGCCGCTTTTCTGG
ATTCATCGACTGTGGCCGGCTGGGTGTGGCGGACCGCTATCAGGACATAGCGTTGGCTACCCGTGATATT
GCTGAAGAGCTTGGCGGCGAATGGGCTGACCGCTTCCTCGTGCTTTACGGTATCGCCGCTCCCGATTCGC
AGCGCATCGCCTTCTATCGCCTTCTTGACGAGTTCTTCTGATTCGAAATGACCGACCAAGCGACGCCCAA
CCGGTATCAGCTCACTCAAAGGCGGTAATACGGTTATCCACAGAATCAGGGGATAACGCAGGAAAGAACA
TGTGAGCAAAAGGCCAGCAAAAGGCCAGGAACCGTAAAAAGGCCGCGTTGCTGGCGTTTTTCCATAGGCT
CCGCCCCCCTGACGAGCATCACAAAAATCGACGCTCAAGTCAGAGGTGGCGAAACCCGACAGGACTATAA
AGATACCAGGCGTTTCCCCCTGGAAGCTCCCTCGTGCGCTCTCCTGTTCCGACCCTGCCGCTTACCGGAT
ACCTGTCCGCCTTTCTCCCTTCGGGAAGCGTGGCGCTTTCTCATAGCTCACGCTGTAGGTATCTCAGTTC
GGTGTAGGTCGTTCGCTCCAAGCTGGGCTGTGTGCACGAACCCCCCGTTCAGCCCGACCGCTGCGCCTTA
TCCGGTAACTATCGTCTTGAGTCCAACCCGGTAAGACACGACTTATCGCCACTGGCAGCAGCCACTGGTA
ACAGGATTAGCAGAGCGAGGTATGTAGGCGGTGCTACAGAGTTCTTGAAGTGGTGGCCTAACTACGGCTA
CACTAGAAGGACAGTATTTGGTATCTGCGCTCTGCTGAAGCCAGTTACCTTCGGAAAAAGAGTTGGTAGC
TCTTGATCCGGCAAACAAACCACCGCTGGTAGCGGTGGTTTTTTTGTTTGCAAGCAGCAGATTACGCGCA
GAAAAAAAGGATTTCAAGAAGATCCTTTGATCTTTTCTACGGGGTCTGACGCTCAGTGGAACGAAAACTC
ACGTTAAGGGATTTTGGTCATGAGATTATCAAAAAGGATCTTCACCTAGATCCTTTTATAGTCCGGAATC
GTCACACAAAAAACCAACACACAGATGTAATGAAAATAAAGATATTTTATTGCGGCCATCGTGATGGCTA
GAGTTTAGCCCTCCCACACATAACCAGAGGGCAGCAATTCACGAATCCCAACTGCCGTCGGCTGTCCATC
ACTGTCCTTCACTATGGCTTTGATCCCAGGATGCAGATCGAGAAGCACCTGTCGGCACCGTCCGCAGGGG
CTCAAGATGCCCCTGTTCTCATTTCCGATCGCGACGATACAAGTCAGGTTGCCAGCTGCCGCAGCAGCAG
CAGTGCCCAGCACCACGAGTTCTGCACAAGGTCCCCCAGTAAAATGATATACATTGACACCAGTGAAGAT
GCGGCCGTCGCTAGAGAGAGCTGCGCTGGCGACGCTGTAGTCTTCAGAGATGGGGATGCTGTTGATTGTA
GCCGTTGCTCTTTCAATGAGGGTGGATTCTTCTTGAGACAAAGGCTTGGCCATGGTGGCGCTAGTGTCAG
AAGAATCGAGCTTTTTGCAAAAGCCTAGGCCTCCAAAAAAGCCTCCTCACTACTTCTGGAATAGCTCAGA
GGCCGAGGCGGCCTCGGCCTCTGCATAAATAAAAAAAATTAGTCAGCCATGGGGCGGAGAATGGGCGGAA
CTGGGCGGAGTTAGGGGCGGGATGGGCGGAGTTAGGGGCGGGACTATGGTTGCTGACTAATTGAGATGCA
TGCTTTGCATACTTCTGCCTGCTGGGGAGCCTGGGGACTTTCCACACCTGGTTGCTGACTAATTGAGATG
CATGCTTTGCATACTTCTGCCTGCTGGGGAGCCTGGGGACTTTCCACACCCTAACTGACACACATTCCAC
AGCTGGTTCTTTCCGCCTCAGAAGGTACCTAACCAAGTTCCTCTTTCAGAGGTTATTTCAGGCCATGGTG
CTGCGC
