>Addgene plasmid #211057 | pBiT3.1-C_FBXW5:1-566 | depositor partial sequence | sequence record 411594 | Insert sequence
ATGGACGAGGGCGGCACGCCCCTGCTCCCCGACAGCCTGGTCTACCAGATCTTCCTGAGCCTGGGCCCGG
CCGACGTGCTGGCCGCCGGGCTGGTGTGCCGCCAATGGCAGGCCGTGTCGCGGGACGAGTTCCTGTGGAG
GGAGCAGTTCTACCGCTACTACCAGGTGGCCCGCGACGTGCCCCGACACCCAGCGGCCATGTCCTGGTAC
GAGGAGTTCCAGCGGCTGTATGACACGGTGCCCTGCGTGGAGGTGCAGACGCTGCGGGAACACACAGACC
AGGTCCTGCACCTCAGCTTCTCCCATTCCGGGTACCAGTTCGCGTCCTGCTCCAAGGACTGCACTGTGAA
GATCTGGAGCAACGACCTGACCATCTCGCTGCTGCACAGCGCGGACATGCGGCCCTACAACTGGAGCTAC
ACCCAGTTCTCCCAGTTCAACAAGGACGACTCGCTACTGCTGGCCTCGGGGGTGTTCCTGGGGCCGCACA
ACTCCTCATCCGGCGAGATTGCTGTCATCAGCCTAGACTCCTTCGCGCTGCTGTCCCGCGTGCGGAACAA
GCCCTATGACGTGTTTGGCTGTTGGCTCACCGAGACCAGCCTCATCTCGGGGAACCTGCACCGCATCGGA
GATATCACCTCCTGCTCGGTGCTGTGGCTCAACAATGCCTTCCAGGATGTGGAGTCAGAGAACGTCAACG
TGGTGAAGCGGCTGTTCAAGATCCAGAACCTCAATGCCAGCACCGTCCGCACGGTGATGGTGGCCGACTG
CAGCCGCTTCGACAGCCCTGACCTGCTGCTGGAAGCCGGTGACCCGGCCACGTCCCCCTGCCGCATCTTT
GACCTGGGCAGCGACAACGAGGAGGTGGTGGCTGGCCCGGCCCCCGCCCACGCCAAGGAGGGCTTGCGGC
ACTTTCTGGACCGCGTGCTGGAGGGGCGGGCGCAGCCACAGCTGTCGGAGCGCATGCTAGAGACCAAGGT
GGCCGAGCTGCTGGCCCAGGGCCACACCAAGCCACCCGAGCGCAGTGCCACAGGCGCCAAGAGCAAGTAC
CTCATCTTCACCACTGGCTGCCTCACCTACTCCCCACACCAGATCGGCATCAAGCAGATCCTGCCACACC
AGATGACCACGGCAGGGCCCGTGCTGGGTGAGGGCCGGGGCTCCGATGCCTTCTTCGACGCGCTGGACCA
CGTCATAGACATACACGGACACATCATCGGCATGGGCCTGTCGCCCGACAACAGGTACCTGTACGTGAAC
AGCCGCGCCTGGCCCAACGGTGCGGTGGTGGCCGACCCCATGCAGCCGCCACCAATCGCGGAGGAGATTG
ACCTGCTGGTGTTCGACCTCAAGACCATGCGGGAGGTGAGGCGGGCTCTGCGTGCGCACCGCGCCTACAC
GCCCAACGACGAGTGCTTCTTCATCTTCCTGGACGTCAGCAGGGACTTCGTGGCCAGCGGGGCGGAGGAC
CGGCACGGCTACATCTGGGACCGCCACTACAACATCTGTCTGGCCAGGCTGCGGCACGAGGATGTGGTCA
ACTCAGTGGTCTTCAGTCCCCAGGAGCAGGAGCTGCTGCTCACGGCCAGCGACGACGCCACCATCAAAGC
CTGGCGCTCCCCACGCACCATGCGCGTCCTCCAGGCACCTCGCCCACGGCCTCGCACCTTCTTCTCCTGG
CTTGCCAGCCAGAGGCGC
